Addgene plasmid #132292: pDONR221-SFXN5
Purpose: Gateway entry clone with codon-optimized ORF sequence for subcloning into custom expression vectors
Depositing lab: RESOLUTE Consortium & Giulio Superti-Furga. Depositing organization: CeMM Research Center for Molecular Medicine. Publication: The RESOLUTE consortium: unlocking SLC transporters for drug discovery. Superti-Furga G, Lackner D, Wiedmer T, Ingles-Prieto A, Barbosa B, Girardi E, Goldmann U, Gurtl B, Klavins K, Klimek C, Lindinger S, Lineiro-Retes E, Muller AC, Onstein S, Redinger G, Reil D, Sedlyarov V, Wolf G, Crawford M, Everley R, ... Steppan CM. Nat Rev Drug Discov. 2020 Jul;19(7):429-430. doi: 10.1038/d41573-020-00056-6. PubMed 32265506.
Backbone
  Vector backbone: pDONR221
  Backbone manufacturer: Thermo Fisher Scientific
  Backbone size w/o insert (bp): 2550
  Vector type: Mammalian Expression
Growth in bacteria
  Bacterial resistance: Kanamycin, 50 μg/mL
  Growth temperature: 37°C
  Growth strain: Stbl3
  Copy number: High Copy
Gene/Insert
  Gene/Insert name: SFXN5 (alt name: BBG-TCC, SLC56A5)
  Species: H. sapiens (human)
  Insert size (bp): 1020
  Entrez Gene: SFXN5 (a.k.a. BBG-TCC, MGC120413, MGC120415)
  Cloning method: Gateway Cloning
  Sequencing primers: 5′ M13-fwd; 3′ M13-rev
Terms and licenses: Academic/Nonprofit Terms; Industry Terms
Depositor comments: For more information on the full Resolute plasmid collection, please see www.addgene.org/depositor-collections/re-solute/. Please provide your feedback on this plasmid to the RESOLUTE consortium by filling out their RESOLUTE repository feedback form: https://forms.office.com/Pages/ResponsePage.aspx?id=0e05yklzmkS7rjFGQL4N7z4feCLQvEJAmVcOCM_u885UN1JJRko0Ukg4TVQwNTZLOUxPQVJWT1NHUCQlQCN0PWcu
How to cite: pDONR221-SFXN5 was a gift from RESOLUTE Consortium & Giulio Superti-Furga (Addgene plasmid # 132292 ; http://n2t.net/addgene:132292 ; RRID:Addgene_132292)
