[The description below was written by a language model from this plasmid's Addgene catalogue record and pLannotate feature annotations shown in this document.]
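Description:
pDONR221-SFXN5 is a Gateway entry clone built on the pDONR221 backbone, carrying a codon-optimized open reading frame for human SFXN5 (sideroflexin 5, also listed as SLC56A5 or BBG-TCC). The full plasmid is about 3.6 kb, with a 1,020 bp insert in a roughly 2.55 kb backbone. It is maintained in E. coli through a high-copy ColE1/pUC-type origin of replication and selected with kanamycin via the aph(3')-Ia aminoglycoside phosphotransferase gene.

The SFXN5 coding sequence sits between attL1 and attL2, the recombination sites recognised by LR Clonase, so the ORF can be transferred directionally and in frame into any attR-containing destination vector. Upstream of attL1 are the rrnB T1 and T2 transcription terminators, which insulate the insert from read-through transcription in bacteria. A T7 promoter lies just beyond attL2 on the opposite strand, pointing back toward the insert. Short lacI and lacZα fragments are backbone remnants with no functional role, and M13 forward and reverse primer sites flank the cassette for sequence verification. Although the catalogue lists the vector type as mammalian expression, the feature table shows no eukaryotic promoter, polyadenylation signal, epitope tag or reporter, so expression in mammalian cells depends on the destination vector chosen. The record does not say whether the ORF ends in a stop codon.

The plasmid belongs to a consortium collection of solute carrier transporter clones and is intended as a source for subcloning SFXN5 into custom expression vectors. The annotated protein is a mitochondrial amino-acid transporter that reportedly carries citrate but does not transport serine into mitochondria.
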