Features (pLannotate 1.2.2; 10 found; start..end, strand, type, name):
    121..213     +  CDS            lacI (fragment): lac repressor; lacI; The lac repressor binds to the lac operator to inhibit transcription in E. coli. This inhibition can be relieved by adding lactose or isopropyl-β-D-thiogalactopyranoside (IPTG).
    268..295     -  terminator     rrnB T2 terminator: transcription terminator T2 from the E. coli rrnB gene
    427..470     +  terminator     rrnB T1 terminator: Escherichia coli rrnB; transcription terminator T1 from the E. coli rrnB gene
    517..553     -  CDS            lacZα (fragment): LacZα fragment of β-galactosidase; lacZ fragment
    569..668     +  protein_bind   attL1: mutant version of attL; recombination site for the Gateway® LR reaction LR Clonase™
    674..1693    +  CDS            SFXN5: SFXN5_HUMAN - Experimental evidence at protein level: Swiss-Prot protein existence level 1. Mitochondrial amino-acid transporter (By similarity). Does not act as a serine transporter: not able to mediate transport of serine into mitochondria (PubMed:30442778). Transports citrate (By similarity). From Homo sapiens (Human).
   1695..1794    -  protein_bind   attL2: mutant version of attL; recombination site for the Gateway® LR reaction LR Clonase™
   1812..1830    -  promoter       T7 promoter: promoter for bacteriophage T7 RNA polymerase
   1964..2773    +  CDS            KanR: aminoglycoside phosphotransferase; aph(3')-Ia; confers resistance to kanamycin in bacteria or G418 (Geneticin®) in eukaryotes
   2920..3508    +  rep_origin     ori: high-copy-number ColE1/pMB1/pBR322/pUC origin of replication
>Addgene plasmid #132292 | pDONR221-SFXN5 | addgene full sequence | sequence record 263075 | Addgene NGS Result
CTTTCCTGCGTTATCCCCTGATTCTGTGGATAACCGTATTACCGCCTTTGAGTGAGCTGATACCGCTCGC
CGCAGCCGAACGACCGAGCGCAGCGAGTCAGTGAGCGAGGAAGCGGAAGAGCGCCCAATACGCAAACCGC
CTCTCCCCGCGCGTTGGCCGATTCATTAATGCAGCTGGCACGACAGGTTTCCCGACTGGAAAGCGGGCAG
TGAGCGCAACGCAATTAATACGCGTACCGCTAGCCAGGAAGAGTTTGTAGAAACGCAAAAAGGCCATCCG
TCAGGATGGCCTTCTGCTTAGTTTGATGCCTGGCAGTTTATGGCGGGCGTCCTGCCCGCCACCCTCCGGG
CCGTTGCTTCACAACGTTCAAATCCGCTCCCGGCGGATTTGTCCTACTCAGGAGAGCGTTCACCGACAAA
CAACAGATAAAACGAAAGGCCCAGTCTTCCGACTGAGCCTTTCGTTTTATTTGATGCCTGGCAGTTCCCT
ACTCTCGCGTTAACGCTAGCATGGATGTTTTCCCAGTCACGACGTTGTAAAACGACGGCCAGTCTTAAGC
TCGGGCCCCAAATAATGATTTTATTTTGACTGATAGTGACCTGTTCGTTGCAACAAATTGATGAGCAATG
CTTTTTTATAATGCCAACTTTGTACAAAAAAGCAGGCTCCACCATGGCCGACACCGCCACCACAGCATCC
GCCGCAGCAGCAAGCGCCGCATCCGCCAGCTCCGATGCACCACCTTTCCAGCTGGGCAAGCCAAGGTTCC
AGCAGACATCTTTTTACGGCAGGTTCCGCCACTTTCTGGACATCATCGATCCTCGGACCCTGTTTGTGAC
AGAGCGGAGACTGAGAGAGGCCGTGCAGCTGCTGGAGGACTATAAGCACGGCACCCTGCGGCCAGGCGTG
ACAAATGAGCAGCTGTGGTCTGCCCAGAAGATCAAGCAGGCCATCCTGCACCCTGATACCAACGAGAAGA
TCTTCATGCCCTTCCGGATGAGCGGCTACATCCCTTTCGGCACACCAATCGTGGTGGGCCTGCTGCTGCC
CAATCAGACCCTGGCCTCTACAGTGTTTTGGCAGTGGCTGAACCAGAGCCACAATGCCTGCGTGAACTAC
GCCAACAGGAATGCCACCAAGCCTTCTCCAGCCAGCAAGTTCATCCAGGGCTATCTGGGCGCCGTGATCT
CCGCCGTGTCTATCGCCGTGGGCCTGAATGTGCTGGTGCAGAAGGCCAACAAGTTTACCCCTGCCACAAG
GCTGCTGATCCAGCGGTTCGTGCCCTTTCCTGCCGTGGCCAGCGCCAACATCTGTAATGTGGTGCTGATG
CGCTATGGCGAGCTGGAGGAGGGCATCGACGTGCTGGACTCCGATGGCAATCTGGTGGGCTCTAGCAAGA
TCGCAGCAAGGCACGCACTGCTGGAGACCGCCCTGACAAGGGTGGTGCTGCCAATGCCCATCCTGGTGCT
GCCACCCATCGTGATGAGCATGCTGGAGAAGACCGCCCTGCTGCAGGCAAGGCCAAGACTGCTGCTGCCT
GTGCAGTCCCTGGTGTGCCTGGCAGCCTTCGGCCTGGCCCTGCCACTGGCCATCTCTCTGTTTCCCCAGA
TGAGCGAGATCGAGACATCCCAGCTGGAGCCAGAGATCGCACAGGCCACCTCCTCTAGGACAGTGGTGTA
CAACAAGGGCCTGGACCCAGCTTTCTTGTACAAAGTTGGCATTATAAGAAAGCATTGCTTATCAATTTGT
TGCAACGAACAGGTCACTATCAGTCAAAATAAAATCATTATTTGCCATCCAGCTGATATCCCCTATAGTG
AGTCGTATTACATGGTCATAGCTGTTTCCTGGCAGCTCTGGCCCGTGTCTCAAAATCTCTGATGTTACAT
TGCACAAGATAAAAATATATCATCATGAACAATAAAACTGTCTGCTTACATAAACAGTAATACAAGGGGT
GTTATGAGCCATATTCAACGGGAAACGTCGAGGCCGCGATTAAATTCCAACATGGATGCTGATTTATATG
GGTATAAATGGGCTCGCGATAATGTCGGGCAATCAGGTGCGACAATCTATCGCTTGTATGGGAAGCCCGA
TGCGCCAGAGTTGTTTCTGAAACATGGCAAAGGTAGCGTTGCCAATGATGTTACAGATGAGATGGTCAGA
CTAAACTGGCTGACGGAATTTATGCCTCTTCCGACCATCAAGCATTTTATCCGTACTCCTGATGATGCAT
GGTTACTCACCACTGCGATCCCCGGAAAAACAGCATTCCAGGTATTAGAAGAATATCCTGATTCAGGTGA
AAATATTGTTGATGCGCTGGCAGTGTTCCTGCGCCGGTTGCATTCGATTCCTGTTTGTAATTGTCCTTTT
AACAGCGATCGCGTATTTCGTCTCGCTCAGGCGCAATCACGAATGAATAACGGTTTGGTTGATGCGAGTG
ATTTTGATGACGAGCGTAATGGCTGGCCTGTTGAACAAGTCTGGAAAGAAATGCATAAACTTTTGCCATT
CTCACCGGATTCAGTCGTCACTCATGGTGATTTCTCACTTGATAACCTTATTTTTGACGAGGGGAAATTA
ATAGGTTGTATTGATGTTGGACGAGTCGGAATCGCAGACCGATACCAGGATCTTGCCATCCTATGGAACT
GCCTCGGTGAGTTTTCTCCTTCATTACAGAAACGGCTTTTTCAAAAATATGGTATTGATAATCCTGATAT
GAATAAATTGCAGTTTCATTTGATGCTCGATGAGTTTTTCTAATCAGAATTGGTTAATTGGTTGTAACAC
TGGCAGAGCATTACGCTGACTTGACGGGACGGCGCAAGCTCATGACCAAAATCCCTTAACGTGAGTTACG
CGTCGTTCCACTGAGCGTCAGACCCCGTAGAAAAGATCAAAGGATCTTCTTGAGATCCTTTTTTTCTGCG
CGTAATCTGCTGCTTGCAAACAAAAAAACCACCGCTACCAGCGGTGGTTTGTTTGCCGGATCAAGAGCTA
CCAACTCTTTTTCCGAAGGTAACTGGCTTCAGCAGAGCGCAGATACCAAATACTGTTCTTCTAGTGTAGC
CGTAGTTAGGCCACCACTTCAAGAACTCTGTAGCACCGCCTACATACCTCGCTCTGCTAATCCTGTTACC
AGTGGCTGCTGCCAGTGGCGATAAGTCGTGTCTTACCGGGTTGGACTCAAGACGATAGTTACCGGATAAG
GCGCAGCGGTCGGGCTGAACGGGGGGTTCGTGCACACAGCCCAGCTTGGAGCGAACGACCTACACCGAAC
TGAGATACCTACAGCGTGAGCTATGAGAAAGCGCCACGCTTCCCGAAGGGAGAAAGGCGGACAGGTATCC
GGTAAGCGGCAGGGTCGGAACAGGAGAGCGCACGAGGGAGCTTCCAGGGGGAAACGCCTGGTATCTTTAT
AGTCCTGTCGGGTTTCGCCACCTCTGACTTGAGCGTCGATTTTTGTGATGCTCGTCAGGGGGGCGGAGCC
TATGGAAAAACGCCAGCAACGCGGCCTTTTTACGGTTCCTGGCCTTTTGCTGGCCTTTTGCTCACATGTT
