>Addgene plasmid #132292 | pDONR221-SFXN5 | depositor partial sequence | sequence record 253984 | Codon-optimized ORF of SFXN5
ATGGCCGACACCGCCACCACAGCATCCGCCGCAGCAGCAAGCGCCGCATCCGCCAGCTCCGATGCACCAC
CTTTCCAGCTGGGCAAGCCAAGGTTCCAGCAGACATCTTTTTACGGCAGGTTCCGCCACTTTCTGGACAT
CATCGATCCTCGGACCCTGTTTGTGACAGAGCGGAGACTGAGAGAGGCCGTGCAGCTGCTGGAGGACTAT
AAGCACGGCACCCTGCGGCCAGGCGTGACAAATGAGCAGCTGTGGTCTGCCCAGAAGATCAAGCAGGCCA
TCCTGCACCCTGATACCAACGAGAAGATCTTCATGCCCTTCCGGATGAGCGGCTACATCCCTTTCGGCAC
ACCAATCGTGGTGGGCCTGCTGCTGCCCAATCAGACCCTGGCCTCTACAGTGTTTTGGCAGTGGCTGAAC
CAGAGCCACAATGCCTGCGTGAACTACGCCAACAGGAATGCCACCAAGCCTTCTCCAGCCAGCAAGTTCA
TCCAGGGCTATCTGGGCGCCGTGATCTCCGCCGTGTCTATCGCCGTGGGCCTGAATGTGCTGGTGCAGAA
GGCCAACAAGTTTACCCCTGCCACAAGGCTGCTGATCCAGCGGTTCGTGCCCTTTCCTGCCGTGGCCAGC
GCCAACATCTGTAATGTGGTGCTGATGCGCTATGGCGAGCTGGAGGAGGGCATCGACGTGCTGGACTCCG
ATGGCAATCTGGTGGGCTCTAGCAAGATCGCAGCAAGGCACGCACTGCTGGAGACCGCCCTGACAAGGGT
GGTGCTGCCAATGCCCATCCTGGTGCTGCCACCCATCGTGATGAGCATGCTGGAGAAGACCGCCCTGCTG
CAGGCAAGGCCAAGACTGCTGCTGCCTGTGCAGTCCCTGGTGTGCCTGGCAGCCTTCGGCCTGGCCCTGC
CACTGGCCATCTCTCTGTTTCCCCAGATGAGCGAGATCGAGACATCCCAGCTGGAGCCAGAGATCGCACA
GGCCACCTCCTCTAGGACAGTGGTGTACAACAAGGGCCTG
